Addgene plasmid #166674: wtVP1 + VP2C-GFP
Purpose: Yeast integrative plasmid for expressing wild-type Murine polyomavirus VP1 (GAL1 promoter) and GFP tagged with VP2C (GAL10 promoter). Contains uracil auxotrophic marker (K. lactis URA3).
Depositing lab: Claudia Vickers. Depositing organization: University of Queensland. Publication: Artificial Self-assembling Nanocompartment for Organizing Metabolic Pathways in Yeast. Cheah LC, Stark T, Adamson LSR, Abidin RS, Lau YH, Sainsbury F, Vickers CE. ACS Synth Biol. 2021 Dec 17;10(12):3251-3263. doi: 10.1021/acssynbio.1c00045. Epub 2021 Sep 30. PubMed 34591448.
Backbone
  Vector backbone: pILGFPB5A
  Vector type: Yeast Expression, Synthetic Biology
  Selectable markers: URA3
Growth in bacteria
  Bacterial resistance: Ampicillin, 100 μg/mL
  Growth temperature: 37°C
  Growth strain: DH5alpha
  Copy number: High Copy
Gene/Insert 1
  Gene/Insert name: VP2C-GFP (alt names: VP2C-yEGFP; Murine polyomavirus VP2(251-301)-GFP)
  Species: S. cerevisiae (budding yeast), Synthetic; Murine polyomavirus
  Insert size (bp): 927
  Promoter: GAL10
  Cloning method: Gibson Cloning
  Sequencing primers: 5′ GTGGTAATGCCATGTAATATGATTATTAAAC; 3′ GCATTGGCACGGTGCAACAC
Gene/Insert 2
  Gene/Insert name: Wild-type Murine polyomavirus VP1 (alt name: MPyV wtVP1)
  Species: S. cerevisiae (budding yeast), Synthetic; Murine polyomavirus
  Insert size (bp): 1155
  Promoter: GAL1
  Cloning method: Gibson Cloning
  Sequencing primers: 5′ ACTTCTTATTCAAATGTCATAAAAGTATCAAC; 3′ CCAGCCTGCTTTTCTGTAAC
Terms and licenses: Academic/Nonprofit Terms; Industry Terms: Not Available to Industry
Depositor comments: Please visit https://www.biorxiv.org/content/10.1101/2021.01.30.428974v1 for BioRxiv preprint
How to cite: wtVP1 + VP2C-GFP was a gift from Claudia Vickers (Addgene plasmid # 166674 ; http://n2t.net/addgene:166674 ; RRID:Addgene_166674)
