[The description below was written by a language model from this plasmid's Addgene catalogue record and pLannotate feature annotations shown in this document.]
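Description:
wtVP1 + VP2C-GFP is a yeast integrative expression plasmid built on the pILGFPB5A backbone for use in Saccharomyces cerevisiae. The annotated 6,882-nt sequence shows no yeast replication origin (no 2μ or CEN/ARS element), consistent with its description as an integrating vector. The record does not state the chromosomal target site. In E. coli it is maintained as a high-copy plasmid through a ColE1/pUC-type origin and selected with ampicillin via the β-lactamase gene. Remnants of lac, lacI, rop, bom and lacZα sequences are backbone leftovers with no evident functional role. Yeast transformants are selected by uracil prototrophy. The catalogue entry describes the marker as Kluyveromyces lactis URA3, whereas the automated annotation labels the full-length URA3 reading frame by its similarity to the S. cerevisiae protein. A short S. cerevisiae URA3 fragment and a partial URA3 promoter are also annotated.

The payload is organised around the divergent, Gal4-regulated GAL1,10 promoter, which drives two genes in opposite directions under galactose control. The GAL1 side expresses wild-type Murine polyomavirus VP1, the major capsid protein that assembles from pentamers into an icosahedral shell. The GAL10 side expresses VP2C-GFP, in which residues 251–301 of the minor capsid protein VP2 are fused upstream of a yeast-enhanced GFP (annotated as GFPmut3). VP2 associates with VP1 inside the capsid, so the VP2C segment presumably acts as an anchor that directs the GFP cargo into assembling VP1 particles. Transcription terminators are not annotated. The associated work concerns self-assembling artificial nanocompartments for organising metabolic pathways in yeast, and this construct appears to serve as a fluorescent test of cargo encapsulation in virus-like particles in vivo.
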