Features (pLannotate 1.2.2; 17 found; start..end, strand, type, name):
      6..105     +  CDS            URA3 (fragment): orotidine-5'-phosphate decarboxylase, required for uracil biosynthesis; S. cerevisiae URA3; yeast auxotrophic marker, counterselectable with 5-fluoroorotic acid (5-FOA)
    259..275     -  protein_bind   lac operator: The lac repressor binds to the lac operator to inhibit transcription in E. coli. This inhibition can be relieved by adding lactose or isopropyl-β-D-thiogalactopyranoside (IPTG). lac repressor encoded by lacI
    283..313     -  promoter       lac promoter: promoter for the E. coli lac operon
    328..349     -  protein_bind   CAP binding site: CAP binding activates transcription in the presence of cAMP. E. coli catabolite activator protein
    362..454     -  CDS            lacI (fragment): lac repressor; lacI; The lac repressor binds to the lac operator to inhibit transcription in E. coli. This inhibition can be relieved by adding lactose or isopropyl-β-D-thiogalactopyranoside (IPTG).
    637..1225    -  rep_origin     ori: high-copy-number ColE1/pMB1/pBR322/pUC origin of replication
   1396..2256    -  CDS            AmpR: β-lactamase; bla; confers resistance to ampicillin, carbenicillin, and related antibiotics
   2257..2361    -  promoter       AmpR promoter: bla
   2456..2491    +  CDS            rop (fragment): Rop protein, which maintains plasmids at low copy number; rop
   2593..2692    +  misc_feature   bom (fragment): basis of mobility region from pBR322
   2698..2855    -  CDS            lacZα (fragment): LacZα fragment of β-galactosidase; lacZ fragment
   2862..3025    +  promoter       URA3 promoter (fragment): S. cerevisiae URA3
   3028..3813    +  CDS            URA3: PYRF_YEAST - Experimental evidence at protein level: Swiss-Prot protein existence level 1. From Saccharomyces cerevisiae (strain ATCC 204508 / S288c) (Baker's yeast).
   4113..4823    -  CDS            GFPmut3: GFPmut3 is a basic (constitutively fluorescent) green fluorescent protein published in 1996, derived from Aequorea victoria. It is reported to be a very rapidly-maturing weak dimer.
   4878..5030    -  CDS            VP2_POVMA (fragment): Experimental evidence at protein level: Swiss-Prot protein existence level 1. [Isoform VP3]: structural protein that resides within the core of the capsid surrounded by 72 VP1 pentamers. Following virus endocytosis and trafficking to the endoplasmic reticulum, VP2 and VP3 form oligomers and integrate into the endoplasmic reticulum membrane. Heterooligomer VP2-VP3 may create a viroporin for transporting the viral genome across the endoplasmic reticulum membrane to the cytoplasm. Nuclear entry of the viral DNA involves the selective exposure and importin recognition of VP2 or Vp3 nuclear localiz
   5051..5704    +  promoter       GAL1,10 promoter: GAL1 and GAL10 genes of S. cerevisiae; divergent inducible promoter, regulated by Gal4
   5718..6869    +  CDS            VP1_POVMP: Experimental evidence at protein level: Swiss-Prot protein existence level 1. Forms an icosahedral capsid with a T=7 symmetry and a 40 nm diameter. The capsid is composed of 72 pentamers linked to each other by disulfide bonds and associated with VP2 or VP3 proteins. Interacts with terminal alpha(2,3)-linked sialic acids on the cell surface to provide virion attachment to target cell. This attachment induces virion internalization predominantly through caveolin-mediated endocytosis. Once attached, the virion is internalized by caveolin- mediated endocytosis and traffics to the endoplasmic reti
>Addgene plasmid #166674 | wtVP1 + VP2C-GFP | addgene full sequence | sequence record 329826 | Addgene NGS Result
CTAGTAGGACTATTTGCAAAGGGAAGGGATGCTAAGGTAGAGGGTGAACGTTACAGAAAAGCAGGCTGGG
AAGCATATTTGAGAAGATGCGGCCAGCAAAACTAAAAAACTGTATTATAAGTAAATGCATGTATACTAAA
CTCACAAATTAGAGCTTCAATTTAATTATATCAGTTATTACCCGGGAATCTCGGTCGTAATGATTTAAAT
GCATGCAAGCTTGGCGTAATCATGGTCATAGCTGTTTCCTGTGTGAAATTGTTATCCGCTCACAATTCCA
CACAACATACGAGCCGGAAGCATAAAGTGTAAAGCCTGGGGTGCCTAATGAGTGAGCTAACTCACATTAA
TTGCGTTGCGCTCACTGCCCGCTTTCCAGTCGGGAAACCTGTCGTGCCAGCTGCATTAATGAATCGGCCA
ACGCGCGGGGAGAGGCGGTTTGCGTATTGGGCGCTCTTCCGCTTCCTCGCTCACTGACTCGCTGCGCTCG
GTCGTTCGGCTGCGGCGAGCGGTATCAGCTCACTCAAAGGCGGTAATACGGTTATCCACAGAATCAGGGG
ATAACGCAGGAAAGAACATGTGAGCAAAAGGCCAGCAAAAGGCCAGGAACCGTAAAAAGGCCGCGTTGCT
GGCGTTTTTCCATAGGCTCCGCCCCCCTGACGAGCATCACAAAAATCGACGCTCAAGTCAGAGGTGGCGA
AACCCGACAGGACTATAAAGATACCAGGCGTTTCCCCCTGGAAGCTCCCTCGTGCGCTCTCCTGTTCCGA
CCCTGCCGCTTACCGGATACCTGTCCGCCTTTCTCCCTTCGGGAAGCGTGGCGCTTTCTCATAGCTCACG
CTGTAGGTATCTCAGTTCGGTGTAGGTCGTTCGCTCCAAGCTGGGCTGTGTGCACGAACCCCCCGTTCAG
CCCGACCGCTGCGCCTTATCCGGTAACTATCGTCTTGAGTCCAACCCGGTAAGACACGACTTATCGCCAC
TGGCAGCAGCCACTGGTAACAGGATTAGCAGAGCGAGGTATGTAGGCGGTGCTACAGAGTTCTTGAAGTG
GTGGCCTAACTACGGCTACACTAGAAGAACAGTATTTGGTATCTGCGCTCTGCTGAAGCCAGTTACCTTC
GGAAAAAGAGTTGGTAGCTCTTGATCCGGCAAACAAACCACCGCTGGTAGCGGTGGTTTTTTTGTTTGCA
AGCAGCAGATTACGCGCAGAAAAAAAGGATCTCAAGAAGATCCTTTGATCTTTTCTACGGGGTCTGACGC
TCAGTGGAACGAAAACTCACGTTAAGGGATTTTGGTCATGAGATTATCAAAAAGGATCTTCACCTAGATC
CTTTTAAATTAAAAATGAAGTTTTAAATCAATCTAAAGTATATATGAGTAAACTTGGTCTGACAGTTACC
AATGCTTAATCAGTGAGGCACCTATCTCAGCGATCTGTCTATTTCGTTCATCCATAGTTGCCTGACTCCC
CGTCGTGTAGATAACTACGATACGGGAGGGCTTACCATCTGGCCCCAGTGCTGCAATGATACCGCGAGAC
CCACGCTCACCGGCTCCAGATTTATCAGCAATAAACCAGCCAGCCGGAAGGGCCGAGCGCAGAAGTGGTC
CTGCAACTTTATCCGCCTCCATCCAGTCTATTAATTGTTGCCGGGAAGCTAGAGTAAGTAGTTCGCCAGT
TAATAGTTTGCGCAACGTTGTTGCCATTGCTACAGGCATCGTGGTGTCACGCTCGTCGTTTGGTATGGCT
TCATTCAGCTCCGGTTCCCAACGATCAAGGCGAGTTACATGATCCCCCATGTTGTGCAAAAAAGCGGTTA
GCTCCTTCGGTCCTCCGATCGTTGTCAGAAGTAAGTTGGCCGCAGTGTTATCACTCATGGTTATGGCAGC
ACTGCATAATTCTCTTACTGTCATGCCATCCGTAAGATGCTTTTCTGTGACTGGTGAGTACTCAACCAAG
TCATTCTGAGAATAGTGTATGCGGCGACCGAGTTGCTCTTGCCCGGCGTCAATACGGGATAATACCGCGC
CACATAGCAGAACTTTAAAAGTGCTCATCATTGGAAAACGTTCTTCGGGGCGAAAACTCTCAAGGATCTT
ACCGCTGTTGAGATCCAGTTCGATGTAACCCACTCGTGCACCCAACTGATCTTCAGCATCTTTTACTTTC
ACCAGCGTTTCTGGGTGAGCAAAAACAGGAAGGCAAAATGCCGCAAAAAAGGGAATAAGGGCGACACGGA
AATGTTGAATACTCATACTCTTCCTTTTTCAATATTATTGAAGCATTTATCAGGGTTATTGTCTCATGAG
CGGATACATATTTGAATGTATTTAGAAAAATAAACAAATAGGGGTTCCGCGCACATTTCCCCGAAAAGTG
CCACCTGACGTCTAAGAAACCATTATTATCATGACATTAACCTATAAAAATAGGCGTATCACGAGGCCCT
TTCGTCTCGCGCGTTTCGGTGATGACGGTGAAAACCTCTGACACATGCAGCTCCCGGAGACGGTCACAGC
TTGTCTGTAAGCGGATGCCGGGAGCAGACAAGCCCGTCAGGGCGCGTCAGCGGGTGTTGGCGGGTGTCGG
GGCTGGCTTAACTATGCGGCATCAGAGCAGATTGTACTGAGAGTGCACCATATGCGGTGTGAAATACCGC
ACAGATGCGTAAGGAGAAAATACCGCATCAGGCGCCATTCGCCATTCAGGCTGCGCAACTGTTGGGAAGG
GCGATCGGTGCGGGCCTCTTCGCTATTACGCCAGCTGGCGAAAGGGGGATGTGCTGCAAGGCGATTAAGT
TGGGTAACGCCAGGGTTTTCCCAGTCACGACGTTGTAAAACGACGGCCAGTGAATTCATTTAAATTTTTT
TGATTCGGTAATCTCCGAACAGAAGGAAGAACGAAGGAAGGAGCACAGACTTAGATTGGTATATATACGC
ATATGTAGTGTTGAAGAAACATGAAATTGCCCAGTATTCTTAACCCAACTGCACAGAACAAAAACCTGCA
GGAAACGAAGATAAAACATGTCCACAAAATCATATACCAGTAGAGCTGAGACTCATGCAAGTCCGGTTGC
ATCGAAACTTTTACGTTTAATGGATGAAAAGAAGACCAATTTGTGTGCTTCTCTTGACGTTCGTTCGACT
GATGAGCTATTGAAACTTGTTGAAACGTTGGGTCCATACATTTGCCTTTTGAAAACACACGTTGATATCT
TGGATGATTTCAGTTATGAGGGTACTGTCGTTCCATTGAAAGCATTGGCAGAGAAATACAAGTTCTTGAT
ATTTGAGGACAGAAAATTCGCCGATATCGGTAACACAGTCAAATTACAATATACATCGGGCGTTTACCGT
ATCGCAGAATGGTCTGATATCACCAACGCCCACGGGGTTACTGGTGCTGGTATTGTTGCTGGCTTGAAAC
AAGGTGCGCAAGAGGTCACCAAAGAACCAAGGGGATTATTGATGCTTGCTGAATTGTCTTCCAAGGGTTC
TCTAGCACACGGTGAATATACTAAGGGTACCGTTGATATTGCAAAGAGTGATAAAGATTTCGTTATTGGG
TTCATTGCTCAGAACGATATGGGAGGAAGAGAAGAAGGGTTTGATTGGCTAATCATGACCCCAGGTGTAG
GTTTAGACGACAAAGGCGATGCATTGGGTCAGCAGTACAGAACCGTCGACGAAGTTGTAAGTGGTGGATC
AGATATCATCATTGTTGGCAGAGGACTTTTCGCCAAGGGTAGAGATCCTAAGGTTGAAGGTGAAAGATAC
AGAAATGCTGGATGGGAAGCGTACCAAAAGAGAATCAGCGCTCCCCATTAATTATACAGGAAACTTAATA
GAACAAATCACATATTTAATCTAATAGCCACCTGCATTGGCACGGTGCAACACTACTTCAACTTCATCTT
ACAAAAAGATCACGTGATCTGTTGTATTGGGATCTCTAGAGTAACAATATCATGAGACCTTTTATAGAAG
TGGCGCCAAAACTAAATGTATTTGAAAATACAAAAAACGCACAGGTTTCTTTATATATGTATATATATAT
ATATATATATAAAACTGTACATATACTGTTTAAATTAATCTATTTAAGATCTTTTGTACAATTCATCCAT
ACCATGGGTAATACCAGCAGCAGTAACAAATTCTAACAAGACCATGTGGTCTCTCTTTTCGTTTGGATCT
TTGGATAAGGCAGATTGAGTGGATAAGTAATGGTTGTCTGGTAACAAGACTGGACCATCACCAATTGGAG
TATTTTGTTGATAATGGTCAGCTAATTGAACAGAACCATCTTCAATGTTGTGTCTAATTTTGAAGTTAAC
TTTGATACCATTCTTTTGTTTGTCAGCCATGATGTAAACATTGTGAGAGTTATAGTTGTATTCCAATTTG
TGACCTAAAATGTTACCATCTTCTTTAAAATCAATACCTTTTAATTCGATTCTATTAACTAAGGTATCAC
CTTCAAACTTGACTTCAGCTCTGGTCTTGTAGTTACCGTCATCTTTGAAAAAAATAGTTCTTTCTTGAAC
ATAACCTTCTGGCATGGCAGACTTGAAAAAGTCATGTTGTTTCATATGATCTGGGTATCTCGCAAAACAT
TGAACACCATAACCGAAAGTAGTGACTAAGGTTGGCCATGGAACTGGCAATTTACCAGTAGTACAAATAA
ATTTTAAGGTCAATTTACCGTAAGTAGCATCACCTTCACCTTCACCGGAGACAGAAAATTTGTGACCATT
AACATCACCATCTAATTCAACCAAAATTGGGACAACACCAGTGAATAATTCTTCACCTTTAGAGGATCCC
ATAGAACCGCCGCCACCGGAGCCACCGCCACCAGAACCACCACCACCTGGAGTGATGTCACCATACAAAC
CCAAAATCAATGGCAACATCCAATCTGGAGTAACTCTTTGATGAGAAACAACTTGAGCTTGATAAAATTT
AATAACTTCACCAGATTCATCTTGAATATGAGCAGCTGGAGTTGGACCACCATTACCCATTTTATCGATT
TATATTGAATTTTCAAAAATTCTTACTTTTTTTTTTGGATGGACGCAAAGAAGTTTAATAATCATATTAC
ATGGCAATACCACCATATACATATCCATATCTAATCTTACTTATATGTTGTGGAAATGTAAAGAGCCCCA
TTATCTTAGCCTAAAAAAACCTTCTCTTTGGAACTTTCAGTAATACGCTTAACTGCTCATTGCTATATTG
AAGTACGGATTAGAAGCCGCCGAGCGGGCGACAGCCCTCCGACGGAAGACTCTCCTCCGTGCGTCCTGGT
CTTCACCGGTCGCGTTCCTGAAACGCAGATGTGCCTCGCGCCGCACTGCTCCGAACAATAAAGATTCTAC
AATACTAGCTTTTATGGTTATGAAGAGGAAAAATTGGCAGTAACCTGGCCCCACAAACCTTCAAATCAAC
GAATCAAATTAACAACCATAGGATAATAATGCGATTAGTTTTTTAGCCTTATTTCTGGGGTAATTAATCA
GCGAAGCGATGATTTTTGATCTATTAACAGATATATAAATGCAAAAGCTGCATAACCACTTTAACTAATA
CTTTCAACATTTTCGGTTTGTATTACTTCTTATTCAAATGTCATAAAAGTATCAACAAAAAATTGTTAAT
ATACCTCTATACTTTAACGTCAAGGAGAAAAAACTATAGCTAGCAAAATGGCTCCAAAGAGAAAGTCAGG
TGTAAGTAAATGCGAAACCAAATGCACAAAGGCTTGCCCTAGACCAGCTCCAGTTCCTAAGTTATTGATT
AAAGGTGGTATGGAAGTTTTGGATTTGGTTACAGGTCCAGATTCTGTTACTGAAATCGAAGCATTTTTGA
ACCCAAGAATGGGTCAACCACCAACACCAGAATCTTTAACTGAAGGTGGTCAATATTACGGTTGGTCAAG
AGGTATTAATTTGGCTACATCTGATACTGAAGATTCACCAGGTAATAATACATTACCAACTTGGTCTATG
GCAAAATTGCAATTACCAATGTTGAACGAAGATTTGACTTGTGATACTTTGCAAATGTGGGAAGCAGTTT
CAGTTAAAACAGAAGTTGTTGGTTCTGGTTCTTTGTTGGATGTTCATGGTTTTAATAAGCCAACAGATAC
TGTTAACACAAAGGGTATTTCTACTCCAGTTGAAGGTTCACAATATCATGTTTTTGCTGTTGGTGGTGAA
CCATTGGATTTGCAAGGTTTAGTTACAGATGCAAGAACTAAGTACAAGGAAGAAGGTGTTGTTACTATTA
AAACAATCACTAAGAAAGATATGGTTAATAAGGATCAAGTTTTGAACCCAATTTCAAAGGCTAAATTGGA
TAAGGATGGCATGTACCCAGTTGAAATTTGGCATCCAGATCCAGCTAAAAATGAAAACACAAGATACTTC
GGTAATTACACTGGTGGTACTACAACTCCACCAGTTTTGCAATTCACTAACACTTTGACAACTGTTTTGT
TAGATGAAAATGGTGTTGGTCCATTATGTAAAGGTGAAGGTTTGTACTTATCTTGCGTTGATATTATGGG
TTGGAGAGTTACAAGAAACTACGATGTTCATCATTGGAGAGGTTTGCCAAGATACTTCAAGATTACTTTA
AGAAAAAGATGGGTTAAAAATCCATACCCAATGGCTTCTTTGATTTCTTCTTTGTTTAATAATATGTTAC
CACAAGTTCAAGGTCAACCAATGGAAGGTGAAAACACACAAGTTGAAGAAGTTAGAGTTTACGATGGTAC
TGAACCAGTTCCAGGTGACCCTGACATGACAAGATATGTAGATAGATTCGGTAAAACTAAAACTGTATTC
CCTGGTAATTAAGCGGGCCGCA
